Addgene plasmid #37498: pEV1.05
Depositing lab: Geraldine Seydoux. Depositing organization: Johns Hopkins University and School of Medicine. Publication: The C. elegans homolog of nucleoporin Nup98 is required for the integrity and function of germline P granules. Voronina E, Seydoux G. Development. 2010 May;137(9):1441-50. Epub 2010 Mar 24. 10.1242/dev.047654 PubMed 20335358.
Backbone
  Vector backbone: pEV1
  Backbone manufacturer: custom
  Backbone size w/o insert (bp): 6700
  Total vector size (bp): 15961
  Vector type: Worm Expression
Growth in bacteria
  Bacterial resistance: Ampicillin, 100 μg/mL
  Growth temperature: 37°C
  Growth strain: DH5alpha
  Copy number: Unknown
Gene/Insert
  Gene/Insert name: FBF-2::fbf-2 3’UTR
  Species: C. elegans (nematode)
  Insert size (bp): 9300
  Tag / fusion protein: GFP-Tev(LAP) (C terminal on backbone)
  Cloning method: Gateway Cloning
  Sequencing primers: 5′ M13_for20, GFP-F; 3′ GFP-R
Terms and licenses: Academic/Nonprofit Terms; Industry Terms: Not Available to Industry
How to cite: pEV1.05 was a gift from Geraldine Seydoux (Addgene plasmid # 37498 ; http://n2t.net/addgene:37498 ; RRID:Addgene_37498)
