[The description below was written by a language model from this plasmid's Addgene catalogue record.]
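Description:
pEV1.05 is a C. elegans expression plasmid built on pEV1, a custom worm expression backbone of about 6.7 kb, into which a roughly 9.3 kb insert was introduced by Gateway recombination to give a construct of about 16 kb. It is propagated in E. coli under ampicillin selection. The record does not state the copy number or the origin of replication, and it lists no worm transformation marker.

The payload is recorded as FBF-2::fbf-2 3'UTR from C. elegans, meaning FBF-2 coding sequence together with the gene's own 3' untranslated region. FBF-2 is a PUF-family RNA-binding protein that acts in the nematode germline, and 3'UTRs are commonly a major determinant of expression pattern in germline transgenes, so retaining the native one is consistent with an attempt to reproduce endogenous regulation. The tag is a backbone-encoded GFP-TEV "LAP" (localization and affinity purification) module, listed as C-terminal. This type of tag combines GFP fluorescence for live imaging with a TEV protease cleavage site, which allows the fusion protein to be released after affinity capture. The promoter driving expression is not stated. The large insert size might indicate that genomic flanking sequence is included, but the record does not confirm this, and no feature table is available to show the exact arrangement of parts.

The associated publication concerns a nucleoporin Nup98 homolog and the integrity and function of germline P granules. The plasmid therefore most likely served to generate transgenic worms expressing tagged FBF-2, allowing its localization or expression in the germline to be followed, although the record does not spell out this use.
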