>Addgene plasmid #37498 | pEV1.05 | addgene partial sequence | sequence record 49990 | GFP-R 5'-CCATCTAATTCAACAAGAATTGGGACAAC-3'
AACTGAAAAAACGGCGAGAAATCCATTTTTGCCGCCGAATTTGGTTACGGTTGGTTTAAAGGCGCATGCC
TAAAGTTTTATTTTCGTTGCGGGACTCACAGATTTTTAAAAACTTTTTCTTTATTTTTTGAAGATTTCTG
TGTTTTTTCACTGATTATTTACAAACAAAGCTCAATTTTATGAAAGCTTTCAATGTTAAAAAATAAAATT
ATATTTAATTGAGAAGTGCTCCGTGCTGAATTTGGGGGCAAAAACTCAATTTATAGCGATTTTTATATAA
TTTCTTATAAAATAAAATTTTTTCAGATGTTTTGCAAACGAATTACTGCGAAAAGAAACGTGAAAAGTGA
TTTTAAAACTGAAAAAACAGCGAGAAATCTTTTTTTGCCTCCGAATTTGGTTACGGTTGGTTTAAAGGCG
CATGCCTCAAGTTGTGCTTTCGTTGCGATACTCACAGATTTTTAAAAAAACCTTTTTTGATTTTTTGTTT
GAGTTTTTCAACTTTTTCAAGCATTTTTCTCGATTTTTGATACATTTTTTGCTTTCAAATCCAATTTTAA
AGCTATTTTTCCGATATTTTCATGTTTTTCACGCTATTTTCGATTCAAATGTGTCTTTTAATCGTTTTCC
GT
