>Addgene plasmid #37498 | pEV1.05 | addgene partial sequence | sequence record 49992 | M13_for20
CGATTGGGTACCGGGCCCCCCCTCGAGGTCGACGGTATCGATAAGCTTCAGTAAAAGAAGTAGAATTTTA
TAGTTTTTTTTCTGTTTGAAAAATTCTCCCCATCAATGTTCTTTCAAATAAATACATCACTAATGCAAAG
TATTCTATAACCTCATATCTAAATTCTTCAAAATCTTAACATATCTTATCATTGCTTTAAGTCAAACGTA
ACATTAAAAAAAATGTTTTGGAAAATGTGTCAAGTCTCTCAAAATTCAGTTTTTTAAACCACTCCTATAG
TCCTATAGTCCTATAGTTACCCATGAAATCCTTATATATTACTGTAAAATGTTTCAAAAACCATTGGCAA
ATTGCCAGAACTGAAAATTTCCGGCAAATTGGGGAACCGGCAAATTGCCAATTTGCTGAATTTGCCGGAA
AAACGGTAATTGCCGAAAGTTTTTGACACGAAAATGGCAAATTGTGGTTTTAAAATTTTTTTTTTTGGAA
ATTTCAGAATTTCAATTTTAATCGGCAAAACTGTAGGCATCCTAAGAATGTTCCTACATCTATTTTGAAA
AGTAAGCGAATTCTATGAAAATGTCTAAAGAAAATGGGGAAACAATTTCAAAAAG
